Addgene plasmid #120210: CRISPRi-CENPB-g2
Purpose: CENPB CRISPRi guide RNA 2
Depositing lab: David Bartel. Depositing organization: Whitehead Institute for Biomedical Research. Publication: Widespread Influence of 3'-End Structures on Mammalian mRNA Processing and Stability. Wu X, Bartel DP. Cell. 2017 May 18;169(5):905-917.e11. doi: 10.1016/j.cell.2017.04.036. PubMed 28525757.
Backbone
  Vector backbone: pU6-sgGAL4-1
  Vector type: Lentiviral, CRISPR
  Selectable markers: Puromycin
Growth in bacteria
  Bacterial resistance: Ampicillin, 100 μg/mL
  Growth temperature: 30°C
  Growth strain: NEB Stable
  Copy number: Unknown
Gene/Insert
  Gene/Insert name: CENPB CRISPRi guide RNA
  gRNA/shRNA sequence: GTCGGAGCGCAAGTACGGGG
  Species: H. sapiens (human)
Terms and licenses: Academic/Nonprofit Terms; Industry Terms: Not Available to Industry
How to cite: CRISPRi-CENPB-g2 was a gift from David Bartel (Addgene plasmid # 120210 ; http://n2t.net/addgene:120210 ; RRID:Addgene_120210)
