[The description below was written by a language model from this plasmid's Addgene catalogue record and pLannotate feature annotations shown in this document.]
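Description:
CRISPRi-CENPB-g2 is a lentiviral CRISPR interference guide RNA plasmid built on the pU6-sgGAL4-1 backbone, carrying the second of a set of guides directed against human CENPB. It is propagated in bacteria through a high-copy ColE1/pUC-type origin and selected with ampicillin via the β-lactamase gene. The 8,877 nt full-sequence annotation shows a typical third-generation-style transfer vector. A CMV enhancer/promoter is fused to a truncated HIV-1 5' LTR to drive genomic RNA production in packaging cells. This is followed by the Ψ packaging signal with a gag fragment, the Rev response element for Rev-dependent nuclear export, and the cPPT/CTS that aids nuclear import of the provirus. A WPRE downstream of the payload enhances transcript expression, and a second truncated LTR, preceded by a nef fragment, closes the viral genome.

The payload has two parts. The guide cassette is represented in the feature table by a Streptococcus pyogenes tracrRNA-derived scaffold fragment. The backbone name implies a U6 promoter driving the guide, but no U6 promoter or spacer is annotated in the table. Downstream, an EF-1α promoter drives the puromycin N-acetyltransferase gene followed by TagBFP, so transduced mammalian cells can be selected with puromycin and tracked by blue fluorescence. The record does not annotate the linker between these two coding sequences. Two loxP sites in the same orientation flank the region spanning the guide scaffold and the marker cassette, which would permit Cre-mediated excision. The plasmid encodes no Cas9, so it is intended for cells separately expressing a dCas9-based repressor, to knock down CENPB transcription.
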