Features (pLannotate 1.2.2; 23 found; start..end, strand, type, name):
     64..181     +  misc_feature   cPPT/CTS: central polypurine tract and central termination sequence of HIV-1
    434..467     +  protein_bind   loxP: Cre-mediated recombination occurs in the 8-bp core sequence (GCATACAT). Cre recombinase
    592..659     +  misc_RNA       tracrRNA (fragment): trans-activating CRISPR RNA for the Streptococcus pyogenes CRISPR/Cas9 system
    724..1895    +  promoter       EF-1α promoter: strong constitutive promoter for human elongation factor EF-1α
   1907..2503    +  CDS            PuroR: puromycin N-acetyltransferase; pac from Streptomyces alboniger; confers resistance to puromycin
   2579..3277    +  CDS            TagBFP: monomeric blue fluorescent protein mammalian codon-optimized
   3297..3330    +  protein_bind   loxP: Cre-mediated recombination occurs in the 8-bp core sequence (GCATACAT). Cre recombinase
   3363..3386    +  misc_feature   MCS (fragment): pBluescript multiple cloning site
   3386..3974    +  misc_feature   WPRE: woodchuck hepatitis virus posttranscriptional regulatory element
   3975..3994    +  misc_feature   MCS (fragment): pBluescript multiple cloning site
   3996..4496    +  CDS            nef (fragment): NEF_HV1LA - Experimental evidence at protein level: Swiss-Prot protein existence level 1. Extracellular Nef protein targets CD4(+) T-lymphocytes for apoptosis by interacting with CXCR4 surface receptors. From Human immunodeficiency virus type 1 group M subtype B (isolate Lai) (HIV-1).
   4503..4683    +  LTR            5' LTR (truncated): truncated 5' long terminal repeat (LTR) from HIV-1
   4745..5333    -  rep_origin     ori: high-copy-number ColE1/pMB1/pBR322/pUC origin of replication
   5504..6364    -  CDS            AmpR: β-lactamase; bla; confers resistance to ampicillin, carbenicillin, and related antibiotics
   6365..6469    -  promoter       AmpR promoter: bla
   6528..6580    -  misc_feature   bom (fragment): basis of mobility region from pBR322
   6735..7114    +  enhancer       CMV enhancer: human cytomegalovirus immediate early enhancer
   7115..7314    +  promoter       CMV promoter: human cytomegalovirus (CMV) immediate early promoter
   7332..7512    +  LTR            5' LTR (truncated): truncated 5' long terminal repeat (LTR) from HIV-1
   7559..7684    +  misc_feature   HIV-1 Ψ: packaging signal of human immunodeficiency virus type 1
   7668..8006    +  CDS            HIV-1 gag (fragment): gag protein from human immunodeficiency virus 1; gag
   8181..8414    +  misc_feature   RRE: The Rev response element (RRE) of HIV-1 allows for Rev-dependent mRNA export from the nucleus to the cytoplasm.
   8791..14      +  CDS            Rev (fragment) (across the origin): human immunodeficiency virus 1 (HIV-1) Rev protein; rev; enhances nuclear export of unspliced and incompletely spliced viral mRNAs
>Addgene plasmid #120210 | CRISPRi-CENPB-g2 | addgene full sequence | sequence record 273583 | Addgene NGS Result
TTAGTGAACGGATCGGCACTGCGTGCGCCAATTCTGCAGACAAATGGCAGTATTCATCCACAATTTTAAA
AGAAAAGGGGGGATTGGGGGGTACAGTGCAGGGGAAAGAATAGTAGACATAATAGCAACAGACATACAAA
CTAAAGAATTACAAAAACAAATTACAAAAATTCAAAATTTTCGGGTTTATTACAGGGACAGCAGAGATCC
AGTTTGGTTAGTACCGGGCCCGCTCTAGAGATCCGACGCGCCATCTCTAGGCCCGCGCCGGCCCCCTCGC
ACGGACTTGTGGGAGAAGCTCGGCTACTCCCCTGCCCCGGTTAATTTGCATATAATATTTCCTAGTAACT
ATAGAGGCTTAATGTGCGATAAAAGACAGATAATCTGTTCTTTTTAATACTAGCTACATTTTACATGATA
GGCTTGGATTTCTATAACTTCGTATAGCATACATTATACGAAGTTATAAACAGCACAAAAGGAAACTCAC
CCTAACTGTAAAGTAATTGTGTGTTTTGAGACTATAAGTATCCCTTGGAGAACCACCTTGTTGGTCGGAG
CGCAAGTACGGGGGTTTAAGAGCTAAGCTGGAAACAGCATAGCAAGTTTAAATAAGGCTAGTCCGTTATC
AACTTGAAAAAGTGGCACCGAGTCGGTGCTTTTTTTCTCGAGTACTAGGATCCATTAGGCGGCCGCGTGG
ATAACCGTATTACCGCCATGCATGTGCCCGTCAGTGGGCAGAGCGCACATCGCCCACAGTCCCCGAGAAG
TTGGGGGGAGGGGTCGGCAATTGAACCGGTGCCTAGAGAAGGTGGCGCGGGGTAAACTGGGAAAGTGATG
TCGTGTACTGGCTCCGCCTTTTTCCCGAGGGTGGGGGAGAACCGTATATAAGTGCAGTAGTCGCCGTGAA
CGTTCTTTTTCGCAACGGGTTTGCCGCCAGAACACAGGTAAGTGCCGTGTGTGGTTCCCGCGGGCCTGGC
CTCTTTACGGGTTATGGCCCTTGCGTGCCTTGAATTACTTCCACCTGGCTGCAGTACGTGATTCTTGATC
CCGAGCTTCGGGTTGGAAGTGGGTGGGAGAGTTCGAGGCCTTGCGCTTAAGGAGCCCCTTCGCCTCGTGC
TTGAGTTGAGGCCTGGCCTGGGCGCTGGGGCCGCCGCGTGCGAATCTGGTGGCACCTTCGCGCCTGTCTC
GCTGCTTTCGATAAGTCTCTAGCCATTTAAAATTTTTGATGACCTGCTGCGACGCTTTTTTTCTGGCAAG
ATAGTCTTGTAAATGCGGGCCAAGATCTGCACACTGGTATTTCGGTTTTTGGGGCCGCGGGCGGCGACGG
GGCCCGTGCGTCCCAGCGCACATGTTCGGCGAGGCGGGGCCTGCGAGCGCGGCCACCGAGAATCGGACGG
GGGTAGTCTCAAGCTGGCCGGCCTGCTCTGGTGCCTGGCCTCGCGCCGCCGTGTATCGCCCCGCCCTGGG
CGGCAAGGCTGGCCCGGTCGGCACCAGTTGCGTGAGCGGAAAGATGGCCGCTTCCCGGCCCTGCTGCAGG
GAGCTCAAAATGGAGGACGCGGCGCTCGGGAGAGCGGGCGGGTGAGTCACCCACACAAAGGAAAAGGGCC
TTTCCGTCCTCAGCCGTCGCTTCATGTGACTCCACGGAGTACCGGGCGCCGTCCAGGCACCTCGATTAGT
TCTCGCGCTTTTGGAGTACGTCGTCTTTAGGTTGGGGGGAGGGGTTTTATGCGATGGAGTTTCCCCACAC
TGAGTGGGTGGAGACTGAAGTTAGGCCAGCTTGGCACTTGATGTAATTCTCCTTGGAATTTGCCCTTTTT
GAGTTTGGATCTTGGTTCATTCTCAAGCCTCAGACAGTGGTTCAAAGTTTTTTTCTTCCATTTCAGGTGT
CGTGAGCTAGCCCACCATGACCGAGTACAAGCCCACGGTGCGCCTCGCCACCCGCGACGACGTCCCCCGG
GCCGTACGCACCCTCGCCGCCGCGTTCGCCGACTACCCCGCCACGCGCCACACCGTCGACCCGGACCGCC
ACATCGAGCGGGTCACCGAGCTGCAAGAACTCTTCCTCACGCGCGTCGGGCTCGACATCGGCAAGGTGTG
GGTCGCGGACGACGGCGCCGCGGTGGCGGTCTGGACCACGCCGGAGAGCGTCGAAGCGGGGGCGGTGTTC
GCCGAGATCGGCCCGCGCATGGCCGAGTTGAGCGGTTCCCGGCTGGCCGCGCAGCAACAGATGGAAGGCC
TCCTGGCGCCGCACCGGCCCAAGGAGCCCGCGTGGTTCCTGGCCACCGTCGGCGTCTCGCCCGACCACCA
GGGCAAGGGTCTGGGCAGCGCCGTCGTGCTCCCCGGAGTGGAGGCGGCCGAGCGCGCCGGGGTGCCCGCC
TTCCTGGAGACCTCCGCGCCCCGCAACCTCCCCTTCTACGAGCGGCTCGGCTTCACCGTCACCGCCGACG
TCGAGGTGCCCGAAGGACCGCGCACCTGGTGCATGACCCGCAAGCCCGGTGCCGGATCGGGAGAGGGCAG
AGGAAGTCTGCTAACATGCGGTGACGTCGAGGAGAATCCTGGCCCACCGGTCGCCACCAGCGAGCTGATT
AAGGAGAACATGCACATGAAGCTGTACATGGAGGGCACCGTGGACAACCATCACTTCAAGTGCACATCCG
AGGGCGAAGGCAAGCCCTACGAGGGCACCCAGACCATGAGAATCAAGGTGGTCGAGGGCGGCCCTCTCCC
CTTCGCCTTCGACATCCTGGCTACTAGCTTCCTCTACGGCAGCAAGACCTTCATCAACCACACCCAGGGC
ATCCCCGACTTCTTCAAGCAGTCCTTCCCTGAGGGCTTCACATGGGAGAGAGTCACCACATACGAAGACG
GGGGCGTGCTGACCGCTACCCAGGACACCAGCCTCCAGGACGGCTGCCTCATCTACAACGTCAAGATCAG
AGGGGTGAACTTCACATCCAACGGCCCTGTGATGCAGAAGAAAACACTCGGCTGGGAGGCCTTCACCGAG
ACGCTGTACCCCGCTGACGGCGGCCTGGAAGGCAGAAACGACATGGCCCTGAAGCTCGTGGGCGGGAGCC
ATCTGATCGCAAACATCAAGACCACATATAGATCCAAGAAACCCGCTAAGAACCTCAAGATGCCTGGCGT
CTACTATGTGGACTACAGACTGGAAAGAATCAAGGAGGCCAACAACGAGACCTACGTCGAGCAGCACGAG
GTGGCAGTGGCCAGATACTGCGACCTCCCTAGCAAACTGGGGCACAAGCTTAATTAAGAATTCGTCGAGG
GACCTAATAACTTCGTATAGCATACATTATACGAAGTTATACATGTTTAAGGGTTCCGGTTCCACTAGGT
ACAATTCGATATCAAGCTTATCGATAATCAACCTCTGGATTACAAAATTTGTGAAAGATTGACTGGTATT
CTTAACTATGTTGCTCCTTTTACGCTATGTGGATACGCTGCTTTAATGCCTTTGTATCATGCTATTGCTT
CCCGTATGGCTTTCATTTTCTCCTCCTTGTATAAATCCTGGTTGCTGTCTCTTTATGAGGAGTTGTGGCC
CGTTGTCAGGCAACGTGGCGTGGTGTGCACTGTGTTTGCTGACGCAACCCCCACTGGTTGGGGCATTGCC
ACCACCTGTCAGCTCCTTTCCGGGACTTTCGCTTTCCCCCTCCCTATTGCCACGGCGGAACTCATCGCCG
CCTGCCTTGCCCGCTGCTGGACAGGGGCTCGGCTGTTGGGCACTGACAATTCCGTGGTGTTGTCGGGGAA
ATCATCGTCCTTTCCTTGGCTGCTCGCCTGTGTTGCCACCTGGATTCTGCGCGGGACGTCCTTCTGCTAC
GTCCCTTCGGCCCTCAATCCAGCGGACCTTCCTTCCCGCGGCCTGCTGCCGGCTCTGCGGCCTCTTCCGC
GTCTTCGCCTTCGCCCTCAGACGAGTCGGATCTCCCTTTGGGCCGCCTCCCCGCATCGATACCGTCGACC
TCGATCGAGACCTAGAAAAACATGGAGCAATCACAAGTAGCAATACAGCAGCTACCAATGCTGATTGTGC
CTGGCTAGAAGCACAAGAGGAGGAGGAGGTGGGTTTTCCAGTCACACCTCAGGTACCTTTAAGACCAATG
ACTTACAAGGCAGCTGTAGATCTTAGCCACTTTTTAAAAGAAAAGGGGGGACTGGAAGGGCTAATTCACT
CCCAACGAAGACAAGATATCCTTGATCTGTGGATCTACCACACACAAGGCTACTTCCCTGATTGGCAGAA
CTACACACCAGGGCCAGGGATCAGATATCCACTGACCTTTGGATGGTGCTACAAGCTAGTACCAGTTGAG
CAAGAGAAGGTAGAAGAAGCCAATGAAGGAGAGAACACCCGCTTGTTACACCCTGTGAGCCTGCATGGGA
TGGATGACCCGGAGAGAGAAGTATTAGAGTGGAGGTTTGACAGCCGCCTAGCATTTCATCACATGGCCCG
AGAGCTGCATCCGGACTGTACTGGGTCTCTCTGGTTAGACCAGATCTGAGCCTGGGAGCTCTCTGGCTAA
CTAGGGAACCCACTGCTTAAGCCTCAATAAAGCTTGCCTTGAGTGCTTCAAGTAGTGTGTGCCCGTCTGT
TGTGTGACTCTGGTAACTAGAGATCCCTCAGACCCTTTTAGTCAGTGTGGAAAATCTCTAGCAGCATGTG
AGCAAAAGGCCAGCAAAAGGCCAGGAACCGTAAAAAGGCCGCGTTGCTGGCGTTTTTCCATAGGCTCCGC
CCCCCTGACGAGCATCACAAAAATCGACGCTCAAGTCAGAGGTGGCGAAACCCGACAGGACTATAAAGAT
ACCAGGCGTTTCCCCCTGGAAGCTCCCTCGTGCGCTCTCCTGTTCCGACCCTGCCGCTTACCGGATACCT
GTCCGCCTTTCTCCCTTCGGGAAGCGTGGCGCTTTCTCATAGCTCACGCTGTAGGTATCTCAGTTCGGTG
TAGGTCGTTCGCTCCAAGCTGGGCTGTGTGCACGAACCCCCCGTTCAGCCCGACCGCTGCGCCTTATCCG
GTAACTATCGTCTTGAGTCCAACCCGGTAAGACACGACTTATCGCCACTGGCAGCAGCCACTGGTAACAG
GATTAGCAGAGCGAGGTATGTAGGCGGTGCTACAGAGTTCTTGAAGTGGTGGCCTAACTACGGCTACACT
AGAAGAACAGTATTTGGTATCTGCGCTCTGCTGAAGCCAGTTACCTTCGGAAAAAGAGTTGGTAGCTCTT
GATCCGGCAAACAAACCACCGCTGGTAGCGGTGGTTTTTTTGTTTGCAAGCAGCAGATTACGCGCAGAAA
AAAAGGATCTCAAGAAGATCCTTTGATCTTTTCTACGGGGTCTGACGCTCAGTGGAACGAAAACTCACGT
TAAGGGATTTTGGTCATGAGATTATCAAAAAGGATCTTCACCTAGATCCTTTTAAATTAAAAATGAAGTT
TTAAATCAATCTAAAGTATATATGAGTAAACTTGGTCTGACAGTTACCAATGCTTAATCAGTGAGGCACC
TATCTCAGCGATCTGTCTATTTCGTTCATCCATAGTTGCCTGACTCCCCGTCGTGTAGATAACTACGATA
CGGGAGGGCTTACCATCTGGCCCCAGTGCTGCAATGATACCGCGAGACCCACGCTCACCGGCTCCAGATT
TATCAGCAATAAACCAGCCAGCCGGAAGGGCCGAGCGCAGAAGTGGTCCTGCAACTTTATCCGCCTCCAT
CCAGTCTATTAATTGTTGCCGGGAAGCTAGAGTAAGTAGTTCGCCAGTTAATAGTTTGCGCAACGTTGTT
GCCATTGCTACAGGCATCGTGGTGTCACGCTCGTCGTTTGGTATGGCTTCATTCAGCTCCGGTTCCCAAC
GATCAAGGCGAGTTACATGATCCCCCATGTTGTGCAAAAAAGCGGTTAGCTCCTTCGGTCCTCCGATCGT
TGTCAGAAGTAAGTTGGCCGCAGTGTTATCACTCATGGTTATGGCAGCACTGCATAATTCTCTTACTGTC
ATGCCATCCGTAAGATGCTTTTCTGTGACTGGTGAGTACTCAACCAAGTCATTCTGAGAATAGTGTATGC
GGCGACCGAGTTGCTCTTGCCCGGCGTCAATACGGGATAATACCGCGCCACATAGCAGAACTTTAAAAGT
GCTCATCATTGGAAAACGTTCTTCGGGGCGAAAACTCTCAAGGATCTTACCGCTGTTGAGATCCAGTTCG
ATGTAACCCACTCGTGCACCCAACTGATCTTCAGCATCTTTTACTTTCACCAGCGTTTCTGGGTGAGCAA
AAACAGGAAGGCAAAATGCCGCAAAAAAGGGAATAAGGGCGACACGGAAATGTTGAATACTCATACTCTT
CCTTTTTCAATATTATTGAAGCATTTATCAGGGTTATTGTCTCATGAGCGGATACATATTTGAATGTATT
TAGAAAAATAAACAAATAGGGGTTCCGCGCACATTTCCCCGAAAAGTGCCACCTGACGTCGACGGATCGG
GAGATCTCCCGATCCCCTATGGTGCACTCTCAGTACAATCTGCTCTGATGCCGCATAGTTAAGCCAGTAT
CTGCTCCCTGCTTGTGTGTTGGAGGTCGCTGAGTAGTGCGCGAGCAAAATTTAAGCTACAACAAGGCAAG
GCTTGACCGACAATTGCATGAAGAATCTGCTTAGGGTTAGGCGTTTTGCGCTGCTTCGCGATGTACGGGC
CAGATATACGCGTTGACATTGATTATTGACTAGTTATTAATAGTAATCAATTACGGGGTCATTAGTTCAT
AGCCCATATATGGAGTTCCGCGTTACATAACTTACGGTAAATGGCCCGCCTGGCTGACCGCCCAACGACC
CCCGCCCATTGACGTCAATAATGACGTATGTTCCCATAGTAACGCCAATAGGGACTTTCCATTGACGTCA
ATGGGTGGAGTATTTACGGTAAACTGCCCACTTGGCAGTACATCAAGTGTATCATATGCCAAGTACGCCC
CCTATTGACGTCAATGACGGTAAATGGCCCGCCTGGCATTATGCCCAGTACATGACCTTATGGGACTTTC
CTACTTGGCAGTACATCTACGTATTAGTCATCGCTATTACCATGGTGATGCGGTTTTGGCAGTACATCAA
TGGGCGTGGATAGCGGTTTGACTCACGGGGATTTCCAAGTCTCCACCCCATTGACGTCAATGGGAGTTTG
TTTTGGCACCAAAATCAACGGGACTTTCCAAAATGTCGTAACAACTCCGCCCCATTGACGCAAATGGGCG
GTAGGCGTGTACGGTGGGAGGTCTATATAAGCAGCGCGTTTTGCCTGTACTGGGTCTCTCTGGTTAGACC
AGATCTGAGCCTGGGAGCTCTCTGGCTAACTAGGGAACCCACTGCTTAAGCCTCAATAAAGCTTGCCTTG
AGTGCTTCAAGTAGTGTGTGCCCGTCTGTTGTGTGACTCTGGTAACTAGAGATCCCTCAGACCCTTTTAG
TCAGTGTGGAAAATCTCTAGCAGTGGCGCCCGAACAGGGACTTGAAAGCGAAAGGGAAACCAGAGGAGCT
CTCTCGACGCAGGACTCGGCTTGCTGAAGCGCGCACGGCAAGAGGCGAGGGGCGGCGACTGGTGAGTACG
CCAAAAATTTTGACTAGCGGAGGCTAGAAGGAGAGAGATGGGTGCGAGAGCGTCAGTATTAAGCGGGGGA
GAATTAGATCGCGATGGGAAAAAATTCGGTTAAGGCCAGGGGGAAAGAAAAAATATAAATTAAAACATAT
AGTATGGGCAAGCAGGGAGCTAGAACGATTCGCAGTTAATCCTGGCCTGTTAGAAACATCAGAAGGCTGT
AGACAAATACTGGGACAGCTACAACCATCCCTTCAGACAGGATCAGAAGAACTTAGATCATTATATAATA
CAGTAGCAACCCTCTATTGTGTGCATCAAAGGATAGAGATAAAAGACACCAAGGAAGCTTTAGACAAGAT
AGAGGAAGAGCAAAACAAAAGTAAGACCACCGCACAGCAAGCGGCCGGCCGCTGATCTTCAGACCTGGAG
GAGGAGATATGAGGGACAATTGGAGAAGTGAATTATATAAATATAAAGTAGTAAAAATTGAACCATTAGG
AGTAGCACCCACCAAGGCAAAGAGAAGAGTGGTGCAGAGAGAAAAAAGAGCAGTGGGAATAGGAGCTTTG
TTCCTTGGGTTCTTGGGAGCAGCAGGAAGCACTATGGGCGCAGCGTCAATGACGCTGACGGTACAGGCCA
GACAATTATTGTCTGGTATAGTGCAGCAGCAGAACAATTTGCTGAGGGCTATTGAGGCGCAACAGCATCT
GTTGCAACTCACAGTCTGGGGCATCAAGCAGCTCCAGGCAAGAATCCTGGCTGTGGAAAGATACCTAAAG
GATCAACAGCTCCTGGGGATTTGGGGTTGCTCTGGAAAACTCATTTGCACCACTGCTGTGCCTTGGAATG
CTAGTTGGAGTAATAAATCTCTGGAACAGATTTGGAATCACACGACCTGGATGGAGTGGGACAGAGAAAT
TAACAATTACACAAGCTTAATACACTCCTTAATTGAAGAATCGCAAAACCAGCAAGAAAAGAATGAACAA
GAATTATTGGAATTAGATAAATGGGCAAGTTTGTGGAATTGGTTTAACATAACAAATTGGCTGTGGTATA
TAAAATTATTCATAATGATAGTAGGAGGCTTGGTAGGTTTAAGAATAGTTTTTGCTGTACTTTCTATAGT
GAATAGAGTTAGGCAGGGATATTCACCATTATCGTTTCAGACCCACCTCCCAACCCCGAGGGGACCCGAC
AGGCCCGAAGGAATAGAAGAAGAAGGTGGAGAGAGAGACAGAGACAGATCCATTCGA
